Addgene plasmid #36049: pT7-7 asyn S129G
Depositing lab: Hilal Lashuel. Depositing organization: Swiss Federal Institute of Technology (EPFL). Publication: Phosphorylation at Ser-129 but not the phosphomimics S129E/D inhibits the fibrillation of alpha-synuclein. Paleologou KE, Schmid AW, Rospigliosi CC, Kim HY, Lamberto GR, Fredenburg RA, Lansbury PT Jr, Fernandez CO, Eliezer D, Zweckstetter M, Lashuel HA. J Biol Chem. 2008 Jun 13;283(24):16895-905. Epub 2008 Mar 14. 10.1074/jbc.M800747200 PubMed 18343814.
Backbone
  Vector backbone: pT7-7
  Backbone size w/o insert (bp): 2438
  Vector type: Bacterial Expression
Growth in bacteria
  Bacterial resistance: Ampicillin, 100 μg/mL
  Growth temperature: 37°C
  Growth strain: DH5alpha
  Copy number: High Copy
Gene/Insert
  Gene/Insert name: alpha-synuclein S129G
  Species: H. sapiens (human)
  Insert size (bp): 476
  Mutation: S129G
  Entrez Gene: SNCA (a.k.a. NACP, PARK1, PARK4, PD1)
  Promoter: T7
  Cloning method: Restriction Enzyme; 5′ cloning site NdeI (not destroyed); 3′ cloning site HindIII (not destroyed)
  Sequencing primers: 5′ T7; 3′ AmpStop (TCAGGCAACTATGGATGAAC)
Terms and licenses: Academic/Nonprofit Terms; Industry Terms: Not Available to Industry
Depositor comments: Lashuel Lab Plasmid #78
How to cite: pT7-7 asyn S129G was a gift from Hilal Lashuel (Addgene plasmid # 36049 ; http://n2t.net/addgene:36049 ; RRID:Addgene_36049)
