[The description below was written by a language model from this plasmid's Addgene catalogue record and pLannotate feature annotations shown in this document.]
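Description:
pT7-7 asyn S129G is a small bacterial expression plasmid (about 2.9 kb in the deposited full sequence) built on the pT7-7 backbone for producing a point mutant of human alpha-synuclein (SNCA) in E. coli. It replicates from a high-copy ColE1/pMB1-type origin and is selected with ampicillin through a β-lactamase gene driven by its own bla promoter. Only a short remnant of the rop gene is annotated, consistent with the high copy number listed, and a fragment of the tet promoter survives as a backbone relic.

The expression cassette is simple. A bacteriophage T7 promoter is followed by the efficient ribosome binding site from T7 gene 10, and then the alpha-synuclein open reading frame, which was cloned between NdeI and HindIII sites that both remain intact. No affinity or epitope tags are annotated, and the coding feature matches the length expected for the full-length protein, so the product appears to be untagged. No T7 terminator or lac operator is listed in the feature table. Transcription depends on T7 RNA polymerase, so protein production requires a host that supplies this enzyme, while a standard cloning strain serves for propagation.

The insert carries the S129G substitution, which replaces serine 129, a phosphorylation site in alpha-synuclein, with glycine. The associated study compared genuine Ser-129 phosphorylation with the phosphomimetic S129E/D substitutions for their effects on alpha-synuclein fibrillation. The record does not state the role of this variant, but a plausible use is as a non-phosphorylatable recombinant protein for in vitro aggregation and structural experiments.
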