Features (pLannotate 1.2.2; 8 found; start..end, strand, type, name):
     42..902     -  CDS            AmpR: β-lactamase; bla; confers resistance to ampicillin, carbenicillin, and related antibiotics
    903..1007    -  promoter       AmpR promoter: bla
   1223..1811    +  rep_origin     ori: high-copy-number ColE1/pMB1/pBR322/pUC origin of replication
   2251..2288    -  CDS            rop (fragment): Rop protein, which maintains plasmids at low copy number; rop
   2322..2340    +  promoter       T7 promoter: promoter for bacteriophage T7 RNA polymerase
   2372..2394    +  RBS            RBS: efficient ribosome binding site from bacteriophage T7 gene 10 (Olins and Rangwala, 1989)
   2402..2821    +  CDS            SNCA (sequence partly withheld): SYUA_HUMAN - Also known as NACP, PARK1. Experimental evidence at protein level: Swiss-Prot protein existence level 1. Neuronal protein that plays several roles in synaptic activity such as regulation of synaptic vesicle trafficking and subsequent neurotransmitter release. Participates as a monomer in synaptic vesicle exocytosis by enhancing vesicle priming, fusion and dilation of exocytotic fusion pores (PubMed:28288128, PubMed:30404828). Mechanistically, acts by increasing local Ca(2+) release from microdomains which is essential for the enhancement of ATP-induced exocytosis (PubMed:30404828)
   2885..2903    -  promoter       tet promoter (fragment): E. coli promoter for tetracycline efflux protein gene
>Addgene plasmid #36049 | pT7-7 asyn S129G | depositor full sequence | sequence record 44510 | pT7-7 asyn S129G sequence 2914 bps
AAATCAATCTAAAGTATATATGAGTAAACTTGGTCTGACAGTTACCAATGCTTAATCAGTGAGGCACCTA
TCTCAGCGATCTGTCTATTTCGTTCATCCATAGTTGCCTGACTCCCCGTCGTGTAGATAACTACGATACG
GGAGGGCTTACCATCTGGCCCCAGTGCTGCAATGATACCGCGAGACCCACGCTCACCGGCTCCAGATTTA
TCAGCAATAAACCAGCCAGCCGGAAGGGCCGAGCGCAGAAGTGGTCCTGCAACTTTATCCGCCTCCATCC
AGTCTATTAATTGTTGCCGGGAAGCTAGAGTAAGTAGTTCGCCAGTTAATAGTTTGCGCAACGTTGTTGC
CATTGCTACAGGCATCGTGGTGTCACGCTCGTCGTTTGGTATGGCTTCATTCAGCTCCGGTTCCCAACGA
TCAAGGCGAGTTACATGATCCCCCATGTTGTGCAAAAAAGCGGTTAGCTCCTTCGGTCCTCCGATCGTTG
TCAGAAGTAAGTTGGCCGCAGTGTTATCACTCATGGTTATGGCAGCACTGCATAATTCTCTTACTGTCAT
GCCATCCGTAAGATGCTTTTCTGTGACTGGTGAGTACTCAACCAAGTCATTCTGAGAATAGTGTATGCGG
CGACCGAGTTGCTCTTGCCCGGCGTCAACACGGGATAATACCGCGCCACATAGCAGAACTTTAAAAGTGC
TCATCATTGGAAAACGTTCTTCGGGGCGAAAACTCTCAAGGATCTTACCGCTGTTGAGATCCAGTTCGAT
GTAACCCACTCGTGCACCCAACTGATCTTCAGCATCTTTTACTTTCACCAGCGTTTCTGGGTGAGCAAAA
ACAGGAAGGCAAAATGCCGCAAAAAAGGGAATAAGGGCGACACGGAAATGTTGAATACTCATACTCTTCC
TTTTTCAATATTATTGAAGCATTTATCAGGGTTATTGTCTCATGAGCGGATACATATTTGAATGTATTTA
GAAAAATAAACAAATAGGGGTTCCGCGCACATTTCCCCGAAAAGTGCCACCTGACGTCTAAGAAACCATT
ATTATCATGACATTAACCTATAAAAATAGGCGTATCACGAGGCCCTTTCGTCTTCAAGAATTAAAAGGAT
CTAGGTGAAGATCCTTTTTGATAATCTCATGACCAAAATCCCTTAACGTGAGTTTTCGTTCCACTGAGCG
TCAGACCCCGTAGAAAAGATCAAAGGATCTTCTTGAGATCCTTTTTTTCTGCGCGTAATCTGCTGCTTGC
AAACAAAAAAACCACCGCTACCAGCGGTGGTTTGTTTGCCGGATCAAGAGCTACCAACTCTTTTTCCGAA
GGTAACTGGCTTCAGCAGAGCGCAGATACCAAATACTGTCCTTCTAGTGTAGCCGTAGTTAGGCCACCAC
TTCAAGAACTCTGTAGCACCGCCTACATACCTCGCTCTGCTAATCCTGTTACCAGTGGCTGCTGCCAGTG
GCGATAAGTCGTGTCTTACCGGGTTGGACTCAAGACGATAGTTACCGGATAAGGCGCAGCGGTCGGGCTG
AACGGGGGGTTCGTGCACACAGCCCAGCTTGGAGCGAACGACCTACACCGAACTGAGATACCTACAGCGT
GAGCATTGAGAAAGCGCCACGCTTCCCGAAGGGAGAAAGGCGGACAGGTATCCGGTAAGCGGCAGGGTCG
GAACAGGAGAGCGCACGAGGGAGCTTCCAGGGGGAAACGCCTGGTATCTTTATAGTCCTGTCGGGTTTCG
CCACCTCTGACTTGAGCGTCGATTTTTGTGATGCTCGTCAGGGGGGCGGAGCCTATGGAAAAACGCCAGC
AACGCGGCCTTTTTACGGTTCCTGGCCTTTTGCTGGCCTTTTGCTCACATGTTCTTTCCTGCGTTATCCC
CTGATTCTGTGGATAACCGTATTACCGCCTTTGAGTGAGCTGATACCGCTCGCCGCAGCCGAACGACCGA
GCGCAGCGAGTCAGTGAGCGAGGAAGCGGAAGAGCGCCTGATGCGGTATTTTCTCCTTACGCATCTGTGC
GGTATTTCACACCGCATACAGATCTGTATGGTGCACTCTCAGTACAATCTGCTCTGATGCCGCATAGTTA
AGCCAGTATATACACTCCGCTATCGCTACGTGACTGGGTCATGGCTGCGCCCCGACACCCGCCAACACCC
GCTGACGCGCCCTGACGGGCTTGTCTGCTCCCGGCATCCGCTTACAGACAAGCTGTGACCGTCTCCGGGA
GCTGCATGTGTCAGAGGTTTTCACCGTCATCACCGAAACGCGCGAGGCCCAGCGATTCGAACTTCTGATA
GACTTCGAAATTAATACGACTCACTATAGGGAGACCACAACGGTTTCCCTCTAGAAATAATTTTGTTTAA
CTTTAAGAAGGAGATATACATATGGATGTATTCATGAAAGGACTTTCAAAGGCCAAGGAGGGAGTTGTGG
CTGCTGCTGAGAAAACCAAACAGGGTGTGGCAGAAGCAGCAGGAAAGACAAAAGAG
[192 nt withheld, positions 2507-2698]
TTGGGCAAGAATGAAGAAGGAGCCCCACAGGAAGGAATTCTGGAAGATATGCCTGTGGATCCTGACAATG
AGGCTTATGAAATGCCTGCTGAGGAAGGGTATCAAGACTACGAACCTGAAGCCTAAGAAATATCTTTGCT
CCCAGTTTCTTGAGATCTGCTGACAGATGTTCCATCCAAGCTTATCATCGATGATAAGCTGTCAAACATG
AGAATT
