>Addgene plasmid #36049 | pT7-7 asyn S129G | addgene partial sequence | sequence record 45248 | T7 5'-TAATACGACTCACTATAGGG-3'
ACTTTAAGAAGGAGATATACATATGGATGTATTCATGAAAGGACTTTCAAAGGCCAAGGAGGGAGTTGTG
GCTGCTGCTGAGAAAACCAAACAGGGTGTGGCAGAAGCAGCAGGAAAGACAAAAGAG
[192 nt withheld, positions 128-319]
TTGGGCAAGAATGAAGAAGGAGCCCCACAGGAAGGAATTCTGGAAGATATGCCTGTGGATCCTGACAATG
AGGCTTATGAAATGCCTGGTGAGGAAGGGTATCAAGACTACGAACCTGAAGCCTAAGAAATATCTTTGCT
CCCAGTTTCTTGAGATCTGCTGACAGATGTTCCATCCAAGCTTATCGATGATAAGCTGTCAAACATGAGA
ATTAAATCAATCTAAAGTATATATGAGTAAACTTGGTCTGACAGTTACCAATGCTTAATCAGTGAGGCAC
CTATCTCAGCGATCTGTCTATTTCGTTCATCCATAGTTGCCTGACTCCCCGTCGTGTAGATAACTACGAT
ACGGGAGGGCTTACCATCTGGCCCCAGTGCTGCAATGATACCGCGAGACCCACGCTCACCGGCTCCAGAT
TTATCAGCAATAAACCAGCCAGCCGGAAGGGCCGAGCGCAGAAGTGGTCCTGCAACTTTATCCGCCTCCA
TCCAGTCTATTAATTGTTGCCGGGAAGCTAGAGTAAGTAGT
